>Addgene plasmid #65212 | GFP-ESR2 | addgene partial sequence | sequence record 113803 | sREACh-F 5'-gaccccaacgagaagcgcg-3'
ATCACCCACGGCATGGATGAGCTGTACAAGTCCGGACTCAGATCTCGAGTGTTATCTCAAGACATGGATA
TAAAAAACTCACCATCTAGCCTTAATTCTCCTTCCTCCTACAACTGCAGTCAATCCATCTTACCCCTGGA
GCACGGCTCCATATACATACCTTCCTCCTATGTAGACAGCCACCATGAATATCCAGCCATGACATTCTAT
AGCCCTGCTGTGATGAATTACAGCATTCCCAGCAATGTCACTAACTTGGAAGGTGGGCCTGGTCGGCAGA
CCACAAGCCCAAATGTGTTGTGGCCAACACCTGGGCACCTTTCTCCTTTAGTGGTCCATCGCCAGTTATC
ACATCTGTATGCGGAACCTCAAAAGAGTCCCTGGTGTGAAGCAAGATCGCTAGAACACACCTTACCTGTA
AACAGAGAGACACTGAAAAGGAAGGTTAGTGGGAACCGTTGCGCCAGCCCTGTTACTGGTCCAGGTTCAA
AGAGGGATGCTCACTTCTGCGCTGTCTGCAGCGATTACGCATCGGGATATCACTATGGAGTCTGGTCGTG
TGAAGGATGTAAGGCCTTTTTTAAAAGAAGCATTCAAGGACATAATGATTATATTTGTCCAGCTACAAAT
CAGTGTACAATCGATAAAAACCGGCGCAAGAGCTGCCAGGCCTGCCGACTTCGGAAGTGTTACGAAGTGG
GAATGGTGAAGTGTGGCTCCCGGAGAGAGAGATGT
