>Addgene plasmid #65212 | GFP-ESR2 | addgene partial sequence | sequence record 113804 | SV40pA-R 5'-GAAATTTGTGATGCTATTGC-3'
TTGCATTCATTTTATGTTTCAGGTTCAGGGGGAGGTGTGGGAGGTTTTTTAAAGCAAGTAAAACCTCTAC
AAATGTGGTATGGCTGATTATGATCAGTTATCTAGATCCGGTGGATCCTCACTGAGACTGTGGGTTCTGG
GAGCCCTCTTTGCTTTTACTGTCCTCTGCCGGGCTGCACTCGGACCCCGTGATGGAGGACTTGCACCCGC
GAAGCACGTGGGCATTCAGCATCTCCAGCAGCAGGTCATACACTGGGACCACATTTTTGCACTTCATGTT
GAGCAGATGTTCCATGCCCTTGTTACTCGCATGCCTGACGTGGGACAGGAGCATCAGGAGGTTAGCCAGG
CGCATGGATTGCTGCTGGGAGGAGATGCCGCTCTTGGCAATCACCCAAACCAAAGCATCGGTCACGGCGT
TCAGCAAGTGAGCCAGCTTCCGGCTGCTGTCAGCATCCTGGGTCGCTGTGACCAGAGGGTACATACTGGA
ATTGAGCAGGATCATGGCCTTGACACAGAGATATTCTTTGTGTTGGAGTTTTAACTCTCGAAACCTTGAA
GTAGTTGCCAGGAGCATGTCAAAGATTTCCAGAATTCCTTCTACGCATTTCCCCTCATCCCTGTCCAGAA
CAAGATCTGGAGCAAAGATGAGCTTGCCGGGGTGGTCAATTGAGCGCCACATCAGCCCCATCATTAACAC
CTCCATCCAACAGCTCTCCAAGAGCCGTACTTGGTCGAACAGGCTGAGCT
