[The description below was written by a language model from this plasmid's Addgene catalogue record.]
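Description:
GFP-ESR2 is a mammalian expression plasmid built on the Clontech pAcGFP1-C1 backbone, carrying the full-length human ESR2 coding sequence, which encodes estrogen receptor beta (also known as ER-beta or NR3A2). The insert of roughly 1.6 kb was placed between the XhoI and BamHI sites of the multiple cloning region, giving a total construct of about 6.3 kb from a backbone of about 4.7 kb; the record does not say whether these sites survived cloning. The plasmid is propagated in standard E. coli cloning strains under kanamycin selection, and its copy number is listed as unknown. For mammalian cells the record lists a neomycin marker, so stably transfected populations can be selected with G418.

Expression is driven by the CMV promoter, a strong constitutive promoter active in many mammalian cell types. Because this is a C1-type vector, the AcGFP green fluorescent protein encoded by the backbone sits upstream of the cloning site, so ESR2 is produced as a fusion with AcGFP at its N terminus. The listing of an SV40 polyA reverse sequencing primer suggests that an SV40 polyadenylation signal lies downstream of the insert. No feature table accompanies the record, so other backbone elements such as the origins of replication are not documented here.

The stated purpose is full-length expression of human ESR2 in mammalian cells. A fluorescent fusion of this kind generally lets the receptor be followed by microscopy, for example to examine its subcellular localization, and provides a handle for detecting the expressed protein or identifying transfected cells, although the record does not describe specific applications.
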