Addgene plasmid #65212: GFP-ESR2
Purpose: Full length mammalian expression vector for hESR2
Depositing lab: Ratna Vadlamudi. Depositing organization: University of Texas Health Science Center at San Antonio.
Backbone
  Vector backbone: pAcGFP1-C1
  Backbone manufacturer: Clontech
  Backbone size w/o insert (bp): 4700
  Total vector size (bp): 6300
  Vector type: Mammalian Expression
  Selectable markers: Neomycin (select with G418)
Growth in bacteria
  Bacterial resistance: Kanamycin, 50 μg/mL
  Growth temperature: 37°C
  Growth strain: DH5alpha
  Copy number: Unknown
Gene/Insert
  Gene/Insert name: ESR2
  Species: H. sapiens (human)
  Insert size (bp): 1600
  Entrez Gene: ESR2 (a.k.a. ER-BETA, ESR-BETA, ESRB, ESTRB, Erb, NR3A2, ODG8)
  Promoter: CMV
  Tag / fusion protein: AcGFP (N terminal on backbone)
  Cloning method: Restriction Enzyme; 5′ cloning site XhoI (unknown if destroyed); 3′ cloning site BamHI (unknown if destroyed)
  Sequencing primers: 5′ sREACh-F (gaccccaacgagaagcgcg); 3′ SV40pA-R
Terms and licenses: Academic/Nonprofit Terms; Industry Terms: Not Available to Industry
How to cite: GFP-ESR2 was a gift from Ratna Vadlamudi (Addgene plasmid # 65212 ; http://n2t.net/addgene:65212 ; RRID:Addgene_65212)
